Addgene plasmid #196415: AAV-GfaABC1D-lck-smMyc-4x6T-WPRE
Purpose: Astrocytic expression of membrane-targeted Myc spaghetti monster reporter in AAV; astrocyte specificity enhanced with 4x6T miRNA targeting cassette
Depositing lab: Stanley Thomas Carmichael. Depositing organization: University of California, Los Angeles (UCLA). Publication: A toolbox of astrocyte-specific, serotype-independent adeno-associated viral vectors using microRNA targeting sequences. Gleichman AJ, Kawaguchi R, Sofroniew MV, Carmichael ST. Nat Commun. 2023 Nov 16;14(1):7426. doi: 10.1038/s41467-023-42746-w. PubMed 37973910.
Backbone
  Vector backbone: pAAV-MCS
  Backbone manufacturer: Stratagene
  Backbone size w/o insert (bp): 3406
  Total vector size (bp): 6710
  Modifications to backbone: The GfaABC1D promoter and the 4x6T miRNA targeting cassette were added to confer astrocyte specificity.
  Vector type: Mammalian Expression, AAV ; Astrocyte-selective
Growth in bacteria
  Bacterial resistance: Ampicillin, 100 μg/mL
  Growth temperature: 37°C
  Growth strain: NEB Stable
  Copy number: Unknown
Gene/Insert
  Gene/Insert name: Lck-smMyc (alt names: membrane targeted Myc spaghetti monster; smFP_Myc)
  Species: Synthetic
  Insert size (bp): 1224
  Promoter: GfaABC1D
  Tag / fusion protein: Lck (N terminal on insert)
  Cloning method: Gibson Cloning
  Sequencing primers: 5′ tagcccactccttcataaag; 3′ ttattaggacaaggctggtg
Resource information
  A portion of this plasmid was derived from a plasmid made by: AAV-GfaABC1D-lck-smMyc-4x6T was created using AAV pmSyn1-EBFP-Cre (Addgene 51507) provided by Hongkui Zeng and smMyc (Addgene 59757) provided by Loren Looger.
Terms and licenses: Academic/Nonprofit Terms; Industry Terms: Not Available to Industry
Depositor comments: Please visit https://www.biorxiv.org/content/10.1101/2023.02.21.529451v2 for bioRxiv preprint.
How to cite: AAV-GfaABC1D-lck-smMyc-4x6T-WPRE was a gift from Stanley Thomas Carmichael (Addgene plasmid # 196415 ; http://n2t.net/addgene:196415 ; RRID:Addgene_196415)
