[The description below was written by a language model from this plasmid's Addgene catalogue record and pLannotate feature annotations shown in this document.]
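Description:
AAV-GfaABC1D-lck-smMyc-4x6T-WPRE is a 6.7 kb AAV transfer plasmid built on the pAAV-MCS backbone and intended for packaging into recombinant adeno-associated virus to label astrocytes. In bacteria it is maintained through a high-copy ColE1/pUC-type origin and selected with ampicillin via the bla gene; an f1 origin is also present. The expression cassette sits between AAV2 inverted terminal repeats, which direct replication and encapsidation of the intervening DNA. The automated annotation detects the downstream ITR in full but only short fragments of the upstream one, which may reflect how these repeats are read or annotated rather than the plasmid itself.

The payload is driven by GfaABC1D, a compact GFAP-derived promoter; it is stated in the catalogue record but not called in the feature table, and presumably occupies the unannotated stretch upstream of the coding region. It drives Lck-smMyc, a synthetic reporter in which a short N-terminal Lck segment, a membrane-targeting motif, is fused to the Myc "spaghetti monster" protein. This is a GFP-derived scaffold carrying multiple Myc epitopes (hence the partial match to a GFP variant) and is detected by anti-Myc immunostaining, with membrane anchoring helping to outline fine astrocytic processes. Downstream lies the 4x6T miRNA targeting cassette, which is likewise not annotated. Its microRNA target sites are meant to cause transcript silencing in non-astrocytic cells and so sharpen astrocyte specificity beyond what the promoter alone achieves. A WPRE enhances transcript stability and expression, and the human growth hormone polyadenylation signal terminates the message. A short SV40 large T antigen match between the reporter and the WPRE is not explained by the record. The construct belongs to a toolbox of astrocyte-specific, serotype-independent AAV vectors.
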