Features (pLannotate 1.2.2; 18 found; start..end, strand, type, name):
     23..611     +  rep_origin     ori: high-copy-number ColE1/pMB1/pBR322/pUC origin of replication
    684..711     +  repeat_region  AAV2 ITR (fragment): inverted terminal repeat of adeno-associated virus serotype 2 inverted
    740..767     +  repeat_region  AAV2 ITR (fragment): inverted terminal repeat of adeno-associated virus serotype 2 inverted
   1505..1521    +  misc_feature   MCS (fragment): multiple cloning site
   1528..1605    +  CDS            LCK (fragment): LCK_HUMAN - Experimental evidence at protein level: Swiss-Prot protein existence level 1. Non-receptor tyrosine-protein kinase that plays an essential role in the selection and maturation of developing T-cells in the thymus and in the function of mature T-cells. Plays a key role in T- cell antigen receptor (TCR)-linked signal transduction pathways. Constitutively associated with the cytoplasmic portions of the CD4 and CD8 surface receptors. Association of the TCR with a peptide antigen- bound MHC complex facilitates the interaction of CD4 and CD8 with MHC class II and class I molecules, respec
   1612..1655    +  misc_feature   MCS (fragment): multiple cloning site
   1777..2661    +  CDS            vsfGFP-9 (fragment): vsfGFP-9 is a basic (constitutively fluorescent) green fluorescent protein published in 2015, derived from Aequorea victoria. It has low acid sensitivity.
   3346..3429    +  CDS            large T antigen (fragment): large T antigen from SV40 (simian virus 40)
   3474..4062    +  misc_feature   WPRE: woodchuck hepatitis virus posttranscriptional regulatory element
   4066..4083    +  misc_feature   MCS (fragment): pUC18/19 multiple cloning site
   4120..4596    +  polyA_signal   hGH poly(A) signal: human growth hormone polyadenylation signal
   4645..4785    +  repeat_region  AAV2 ITR: inverted terminal repeat of adeno-associated virus serotype 2 inverted
   4790..4841    -  misc_feature   bom (fragment): basis of mobility region from pBR322
   4860..5315    +  rep_origin     f1 ori (sequence partly withheld): f1 bacteriophage origin of replication; arrow indicates direction of (+) strand synthesis
   5316..5365    -  misc_feature   bom (fragment): basis of mobility region from pBR322
   5467..5502    -  CDS            rop (fragment): Rop protein, which maintains plasmids at low copy number; rop
   5597..5701    +  promoter       AmpR promoter: bla
   5702..6562    +  CDS            AmpR: β-lactamase; bla; confers resistance to ampicillin, carbenicillin, and related antibiotics
>Addgene plasmid #196415 | AAV-GfaABC1D-lck-smMyc-4x6T-WPRE | addgene full sequence | sequence record 385068 | Addgene NGS Result
TAGAAAAGATCAAAGGATCTTCTTGAGATCCTTTTTTTCTGCGCGTAATCTGCTGCTTGCAAACAAAAAA
ACCACCGCTACCAGCGGTGGTTTGTTTGCCGGATCAAGAGCTACCAACTCTTTTTCCGAAGGTAACTGGC
TTCAGCAGAGCGCAGATACCAAATACTGTTCTTCTAGTGTAGCCGTAGTTAGGCCACCACTTCAAGAACT
CTGTAGCACCGCCTACATACCTCGCTCTGCTAATCCTGTTACCAGTGGCTGCTGCCAGTGGCGATAAGTC
GTGTCTTACCGGGTTGGACTCAAGACGATAGTTACCGGATAAGGCGCAGCGGTCGGGCTGAACGGGGGGT
TCGTGCACACAGCCCAGCTTGGAGCGAACGACCTACACCGAACTGAGATACCTACAGCGTGAGCTATGAG
AAAGCGCCACGCTTCCCGAAGGGAGAAAGGCGGACAGGTATCCGGTAAGCGGCAGGGTCGGAACAGGAGA
GCGCACGAGGGAGCTTCCAGGGGGAAACGCCTGGTATCTTTATAGTCCTGTCGGGTTTCGCCACCTCTGA
CTTGAGCGTCGATTTTTGTGATGCTCGTCAGGGGGGCGGAGCCTATGGAAAAACGCCAGCAACGCGGCCT
TTTTACGGTTCCTGGCCTTTTGCTGGCCTTTTGCTCACATGTCCTGCAGGCAGCTGCGCGCTCGCTCGCT
CACTGAGGCCGCCCGGGCGTCGGGCGACCTTTGGTCGCCCGGCCTCAGTGAGCGAGCGAGCGCGCAGAGA
GGGAGTGGCCAACTCCATCACTAGGGGTTCCTGCGGCCGCACGCGTACATATCCTGGTGTGGAGTAGGGG
ACGCTGCTCTGACAGAGGCTCGGGGGCCTGAGCTGGCTCTGTGAGCTGGGGAGGAGGCAGACAGCCAGGC
CTTGTCTGCAAGCAGACCTGGCAGCATTGGGCTGGCCGCCCCCCAGGGCCTCCTCTTCATGCCCAGTGAA
TGACTCACCTTGGCACAGACACAATGTTCGGGGTGGGCACAGTGCCTGCTTCCCGCCGCACCCCAGCCCC
CCTCAAATGCCTTCCGAGAAGCCCATTGAGCAGGGGGCTTGCATTGCACCCCAGCCTGACAGCCTGGCAT
CTTGGGATAAAAGCAGCACAGCCCCCTAGGGGCTGCCCTTGCTGTGTGGCGCCACCGGCGGTGGAGAACA
AGGCTCTATTCAGCCTGTGCCCAGGAAAGGGGATCAGGGGATGCCCAGGCATGGACAGTGGGTGGCAGGG
GGGGAGAGGAGGGCTGTCTGCTTCCCAGAAGTCCAAGGACACAAATGGGTGAGGGGAGAGCTCTCCCCAT
AGCTGGGCTGCGGCCCAACCCCACCCCCTCAGGCTATGCCAGGGGGTGTTGCCAGGGGCACCCGGGCATC
GCCAGTCTAGCCCACTCCTTCATAAAGCCCTCGCATCCCAGGAGCGAGCAGAGCCAGAGCAGGTTGGAGA
GGAGACGCATCACCTCCGCTGCTCGCTTAATTAACTACCGGACTCAGATCTGCCACCATGGGCTGTGGCT
GCAGCTCAAACCCTGAAGATGACTGGATGGAGAACATTGACGTGTGTGAGAACTGCCATTATCCCCCGCC
GAAGCTTCGAATTCTGCAGTCGACGGTACCGCGGGCCCGGGATCCACCGGTCGCCACCATGGAGCAAAAA
CTGATATCGGAGGAAGACTTGGCAGAGCAGAAACTGATTTCGGAAGAGGATCTTGCCGAACAAAAACTGA
TCAGTGAGGAAGACCTTGCCGGAGTGTCGAAGGGTGAAGAGCTGTTCACCGGCGTGGTGCCCATCCTCGT
CGAGCTGGACGGAGATGTCAATGGACATAAATTCTCCGTACGGGGAGAGGGCGAGGGCGACGCAACCAAC
GGTAAACTGACCCTGAAGTTCATTTGCACCACGGGTAAACTGCCCGTACCCTGGCCCACCCTGGTCACAA
CCTTGGGTGGCGGAGTTCAGTGTTTTTCGCGGTATCCAGATCACATGAAGCAGCATGACTTTTTCAAGAG
CGCTATGCCCGAGGGTTACGTTCAAGAGAGGACCATCAGTTTCAAGGACGACGGCACCTACAAGACACGG
GCTGAGGTGAAATTCGAGGGTGATACACTCGTGAATCGTATCGAGCTGAAGGGCATAGATTTTAAGGAGG
ATGGCAATATCCTGGGCCACAAGTTGGAGTATAACTTCAACAGTCACAATGTCTATATAACTGCCGATAA
GCAGAAGAATGGCATTAAAGCCAATTTCAAAATTCGTCACAATGTCGAAGGCGGCGCAGAACAGAAGCTC
ATCAGTGAAGAGGATCTGGCCGCAGAGCAGAAACTCATTAGCGAGGAGGACTTGGGCGGAGGCGGCGAGC
AGAAGCTGATATCGGAGGAAGACCTGGCGGCCGAGCAAAAGCTCATCTCGGAGGAGGATCTCGCGGGAGG
AGATGGAAGTGTCCAGTTGGCGGATCACTACCAGCAGAATACGCCAATTGGTGACGGCCCCGTCCTTCTG
CCGGATAACCACTACCTCTCCACCCAGTCGGTGCTGAGCAAGGACCCGAATGAAAAACGTGACCACATGG
TTCTTCTTGAGTTCGTCACGGCTGCGGGCATCACGTTGGGCATGGACGAACTGTACAAGGGCGCTGAACA
GAAACTTATCTCCGAGGAGGATCTGGCGGAACAGAAGCTGATCAGCGAAGAGGACCTGGCGGAGCAGAAA
CTTATCAGCGAAGAGGATCTGTAAAATAGGTAAAGCGGCCGCGACTCTAGATCATATGGGCATTCACCGC
GTGCCTTACTACGCGTATTCTTAAGCAATAAGCGAATATAACACGGTCGATCTAAAAAGGTTAGCTGGGT
GTGTTAGAAGCCCTGCAAGACGACCTGCGCATTATTACTCACGGTACGACGCATTATTACTCACGGTACG
AGGCATTCACCGCGTGCCTTACTACGCGTATTCTTAAGCAATAAGCGAATATAACACGGTCGATCTAAAA
AGGTTAGCTGGGTGTGTTAGAAGCCCTGCAAGACGACCTGGGCATTCACCGCGTGCCTTACTACGCGTAT
TCTTAAGCAATAAGCGAATATAACACGGTCGATCTAAAAAGGTTAGCTGGGTGTGTTAGAAGCCCTGCAA
GACGACCTGGGTACCGCATTATTACTCACGGTACGACGCATTATTACTCACGGTACGAGGCATTCACCGC
GTGCCTTACTACGCGTATTCTTAAGCAATAAGCGAATATAACACGGTCGATCTAAAAAGGTTAGCTGGGT
GTGTTAGAAGCCCTGCAAGACGACCTGGGTACCAGGTAAAGCGGCCGCGACTCTAGATCATAATCAGCCA
TACCACATTTGTAGAGGTTTTACTTGCTTTAAAAAACCTCCCACACCTCCCCCTGAACCTGAAACATAAA
ATGAATGCAATTCTGCCTCGAGCAGCGATATCATACCGTCGACAATCAACCTCTGGATTACAAAATTTGT
GAAAGATTGACTGGTATTCTTAACTATGTTGCTCCTTTTACGCTATGTGGATACGCTGCTTTAATGCCTT
TGTATCATGCTATTGCTTCCCGTATGGCTTTCATTTTCTCCTCCTTGTATAAATCCTGGTTGCTGTCTCT
TTATGAGGAGTTGTGGCCCGTTGTCAGGCAACGTGGCGTGGTGTGCACTGTGTTTGCTGACGCAACCCCC
ACTGGTTGGGGCATTGCCACCACCTGTCAGCTCCTTTCCGGGACTTTCGCTTTCCCCCTCCCTATTGCCA
CGGTGGAACTCATCGCCGCCTGTCTTGCCCGCTGCTGGACAGGGGCTCGGCTGTTGGGCACTGACAATTC
CGTGGTGTTGTCGGGGAAGCTGACGTCCTTTCCATGGCTGCTCGCCTGTGTTGCCACCTGGATTCTGCGC
GGGACGTCCTTCTGCTACGTCCCTTCGGCCCTCAATCCAGCGGACCTTCCTTCCCGCGGCCTGCTGCCGG
CTCTGCGGCCTCTTCCGCGTCTTCGCCTTCGCCCTCAGACGAGTCGGATCTCCCTTTGGGCCGCCTCCCC
GCCTGTCTAGAGTCGACCTGCAGAAGCTTGCCTCGAGCAGCGCTGCTCGAGAGATCTACGGGTGGCATCC
CTGTGACCCCTCCCCAGTGCCTCTCCTGGCCCTGGAAGTTGCCACTCCAGTGCCCACCAGCCTTGTCCTA
ATAAAATTAAGTTGCATCATTTTGTCTGACTAGGTGTCCTTCTATAATATTATGGGGTGGAGGGGGGTGG
TATGGAGCAAGGGGCAAGTTGGGAAGACAACCTGTAGGGCCTGCGGGGTCTATTGGGAACCAAGCTGGAG
TGCAGTGGCACAATCTTGGCTCACTGCAATCTCCGCCTCCTGGGTTCAAGCGATTCTCCTGCCTCAGCCT
CCCGAGTTGTTGGGATTCCAGGCATGCATGACCAGGCTCAGCTAATTTTTGTTTTTTTGGTAGAGACGGG
GTTTCACCATATTGGCCAGGCTGGTCTCCAACTCCTAATCTCAGGTGATCTACCCACCTTGGCCTCCCAA
ATTGCTGGGATTACAGGCGTGAACCACTGCTCCCTTCCCTGTCCTTCTGATTTTGTAGGTAACCACGTGG
TGGTGGTGCGGACCGAGCGGCCGCAGGAACCCCTAGTGATGGAGTTGGCCACTCCCTCTCTGCGCGCTCG
CTCGCTCACTGAGGCCGGGCGACCAAAGGTCGCCCGACGCCCGGGCTTTGCCCGGGCGGCCTCAGTGAGC
GAGCGAGCGCGCAGCTGCCTGCAGGGGCGCCTGATGCGGTATTTTCTCCTTACGCATCTGTGCGGTATTT
CACACCGCATA
[95 nt withheld, positions 4842-4936]
T
[46 nt withheld, positions 4938-4983]
C
[141 nt withheld, positions 4985-5125]
CCTTTGACGTTGGAGTCCACGTTCTTT
[37 nt withheld, positions 5153-5189]
ACTCTATCTCGGGCTATTCTTTTGATTTATAAGGGATTTTGCCGATTTCGGTCTATTGGTTAAAAAATGA
GCTGATTTAACAAAAATTTAACGCGAATTTTAACAAAATATTAACGTTTACAATTTTATGGTGCACTCTC
AGTACAATCTGCTCTGATGCCGCATAGTTAAGCCAGCCCCGACACCCGCCAACACCCGCTGACGCGCCCT
GACGGGCTTGTCTGCTCCCGGCATCCGCTTACAGACAAGCTGTGACCGTCTCCGGGAGCTGCATGTGTCA
GAGGTTTTCACCGTCATCACCGAAACGCGCGAGACGAAAGGGCCTCGTGATACGCCTATTTTTATAGGTT
AATGTCATGATAATAATGGTTTCTTAGACGTCAGGTGGCACTTTTCGGGGAAATGTGCGCGGAACCCCTA
TTTGTTTATTTTTCTAAATACATTCAAATATGTATCCGCTCATGAGACAATAACCCTGATAAATGCTTCA
ATAATATTGAAAAAGGAAGAGTATGAGTATTCAACATTTCCGTGTCGCCCTTATTCCCTTTTTTGCGGCA
TTTTGCCTTCCTGTTTTTGCTCACCCAGAAACGCTGGTGAAAGTAAAAGATGCTGAAGATCAGTTGGGTG
CACGAGTGGGTTACATCGAACTGGATCTCAACAGCGGTAAGATCCTTGAGAGTTTTCGCCCCGAAGAACG
TTTTCCAATGATGAGCACTTTTAAAGTTCTGCTATGTGGCGCGGTATTATCCCGTATTGACGCCGGGCAA
GAGCAACTCGGTCGCCGCATACACTATTCTCAGAATGACTTGGTTGAGTACTCACCAGTCACAGAAAAGC
ATCTTACGGATGGCATGACAGTAAGAGAATTATGCAGTGCTGCCATAACCATGAGTGATAACACTGCGGC
CAACTTACTTCTGACAACGATCGGAGGACCGAAGGAGCTAACCGCTTTTTTGCACAACATGGGGGATCAT
GTAACTCGCCTTGATCGTTGGGAACCGGAGCTGAATGAAGCCATACCAAACGACGAGCGTGACACCACGA
TGCCTGTAGCAATGGCAACAACGTTGCGCAAACTATTAACTGGCGAACTACTTACTCTAGCTTCCCGGCA
ACAATTAATAGACTGGATGGAGGCGGATAAAGTTGCAGGACCACTTCTGCGCTCGGCCCTTCCGGCTGGC
TGGTTTATTGCTGATAAATCTGGAGCCGGTGAGCGTGGGTCTCGCGGTATCATTGCAGCACTGGGGCCAG
ATGGTAAGCCCTCCCGTATCGTAGTTATCTACACGACGGGGAGTCAGGCAACTATGGATGAACGAAATAG
ACAGATCGCTGAGATAGGTGCCTCACTGATTAAGCATTGGTAACTGTCAGACCAAGTTTACTCATATATA
CTTTAGATTGATTTAAAACTTCATTTTTAATTTAAAAGGATCTAGGTGAAGATCCTTTTTGATAATCTCA
TGACCAAAATCCCTTAACGTGAGTTTTCGTTCCACTGAGCGTCAGACCCCG
